>Addgene plasmid #176050 | pcDNA3.1 His-V5 Myc dMB0 | addgene full sequence | sequence record 346680 | Addgene NGS Result
AGTTAAGCCAGTATCTGCTCCCTGCTTGTGTGTTGGAGGTCGCTGAGTAGTGCGCGAGCAAAATTTAAGC
TACAACAAGGCAAGGCTTGACCGACAATTGCATGAAGAATCTGCTTAGGGTTAGGCGTTTTGCGCTGCTT
CGCGATGTACGGGCCAGATATACGCGTTGACATTGATTATTGACTAGTTATTAATAGTAATCAATTACGG
GGTCATTAGTTCATAGCCCATATATGGAGTTCCGCGTTACATAACTTACGGTAAATGGCCCGCCTGGCTG
ACCGCCCAACGACCCCCGCCCATTGACGTCAATAATGACGTATGTTCCCATAGTAACGCCAATAGGGACT
TTCCATTGACGTCAATGGGTGGAGTATTTACGGTAAACTGCCCACTTGGCAGTACATCAAGTGTATCATA
TGCCAAGTACGCCCCCTATTGACGTCAATGACGGTAAATGGCCCGCCTGGCATTATGCCCAGTACATGAC
CTTATGGGACTTTCCTACTTGGCAGTACATCTACGTATTAGTCATCGCTATTACCATGGTGATGCGGTTT
TGGCAGTACATCAATGGGCGTGGATAGCGGTTTGACTCACGGGGATTTCCAAGTCTCCACCCCATTGACG
TCAATGGGAGTTTGTTTTGGCACCAAAATCAACGGGACTTTCCAAAATGTCGTAACAACTCCGCCCCATT
GACGCAAATGGGCGGTAGGCGTGTACGGTGGGAGGTCTATATAAGCAGAGCTCTCTGGCTAACTAGAGAA
CCCACTGCTTACTGGCTTATCGAAATTAATACGACTCACTATAGGGAGACCCAAGCTTGGTACCGAGCTC
GGATCCACCATGCCCCTCAACGTTAGCTTCACCAACAGGAACTATGACCTCGACCAGCAGCAGCAGAGCG
AGCTGCAGCCCCCGGCGCCCAGCGAGGATATCTGGAAGAAATTCGAGCTGCTGCCCACCCCGCCCCTGTC
CCCTAGCCGCCGCTCCGGGCTCTGCTCGCCCTCCTACGTTGCGGTCACACCCTTCTCCCTTCGGGGAGAC
AACGACGGCGGTGGCGGGAGCTTCTCCACGGCCGACCAGCTGGAGATGGTGACCGAGCTGCTGGGAGGAG
ACATGGTGAACCAGAGTTTCATCTGCGACCCGGACGACGAGACCTTCATCAAAAACATCATCATCCAGGA
CTGTATGTGGAGCGGCTTCTCGGCCGCCGCCAAGCTCGTCTCAGAGAAGCTGGCCTCCTACCAGGCTGCG
CGCAAAGACAGCGGCAGCCCGAACCCCGCCCGCGGCCACAGCGTCTGCTCCACCTCCAGCTTGTACCTGC
AGGATCTGAGCGCCGCCGCCTCAGAGTGCATCGACCCCTCGGTGGTCTTCCCCTACCCTCTCAACGACAG
CAGCTCGCCCAAGTCCTGCGCCTCGCAAGACTCCAGCGCCTTCTCTCCGTCCTCGGATTCTCTGCTCTCC
TCGACGGAGTCCTCCCCGCAGGGCAGCCCCGAGCCCCTGGTGCTCCATGAGGAGACACCGCCCACCACCA
GCAGCGACTCTGAGGAGGAACAAGAAGATGAGGAAGAAATCGATGTTGTTTCTGTGGAAAAGAGGCAGGC
TCCTGGCAAAAGGTCAGAGTCTGGATCACCTTCTGCTGGAGGCCACAGCAAACCTCCTCACAGCCCACTG
GTCCTCAAGAGGTGCCACGTCTCCACACATCAGCACAACTACGCAGCGCCTCCCTCCACTCGGAAGGACT
ATCCTGCTGCCAAGAGGGTCAAGTTGGACAGTGTCAGAGTCCTGAGACAGATCAGCAACAACCGAAAATG
CACCAGCCCCAGGTCCTCGGACACCGAGGAGAATGTCAAGAGGCGAACACACAACGTCTTGGAGCGCCAG
AGGAGGAACGAGCTAAAACGGAGCTTTTTTGCCCTGCGTGACCAGATCCCGGAGTTGGAAAACAATGAAA
AGGCCCCCAAGGTAGTTATCCTTAAAAAAGCCACAGCATACATCCTGTCCGTCCAAGCAGAGGAGCAAAA
GCTCATTTCTGAAGAGGACTTGTTGCGGAAACGACGAGAACAGTTGAAACACAAACTTGAACAGCTACGG
AACTCTTGTGCGGGTCTAGAGGGCCCGCGGTTCGAAGGTAAGCCTATCCCTAACCCTCTCCTCGGTCTCG
ATTCTACGCGTACCGGTCATCATCACCATCACCATTGAGAATTCTGCAGATATCCATCACACTGGCGGCC
GCTCGAGCATGCATCTAGAGGGCCCTATTCTATAGTGTCACCTAAATGCTAGAGCTCGCTGATCAGCCTC
GACTGTGCCTTCTAGTTGCCAGCCATCTGTTGTTTGCCCCTCCCCCGTGCCTTCCTTGACCCTGGAAGGT
GCCACTCCCACTGTCCTTTCCTAATAAAATGAGGAAATTGCATCGCATTGTCTGAGTAGGTGTCATTCTA
TTCTGGGGGGTGGGGTGGGGCAGGACAGCAAGGGGGAGGATTGGGAAGACAATAGCAGGCATGCTGGGGA
TGCGGTGGGCTCTATGGCTTCTGAGGCGGAAAGAACCAGCTGGGGCTCTAGGGGGTATCCCC
[124 nt withheld, positions 2583-2706]
C
[91 nt withheld, positions 2708-2798]
A
[49 nt withheld, positions 2800-2848]
CCTTTGACGTTGGAGTCCACGTTCTTT
[37 nt withheld, positions 2876-2912]
ACCCTATCTCGGTCTATTCTTTTGATTTATAAGGGATTTTGCCGATTTCGGCCTATTGGTTAAAAAATGA
GCTGATTTAACAAAAATTTAACGCGAATTAATTCTGTGGAATGTGTGTCAGTTAGGGTGTGGAAAGTCCC
CAGGCTCCCCAGCAGGCAGAAGTATGCAAAGCATGCATCTCAATTAGTCAGCAACCAGGTGTGGAAAGTC
CCCAGGCTCCCCAGCAGGCAGAAGTATGCAAAGCATGCATCTCAATTAGTCAGCAACCATAGTCCCGCCC
CTAACTCCGCCCATCCCGCCCCTAACTCCGCCCAGTTCCGCCCATTCTCCGCCCCATGGCTGACTAATTT
TTTTTATTTATGCAGAGGCCGAGGCCGCCTCTGCCTCTGAGCTATTCCAGAAGTAGTGAGGAGGCTTTTT
TGGAGGCCTAGGCTTTTGCAAAAAGCTCCCGGGAGCTTGTATATCCATTTTCGGATCTGATCAAGAGACA
GGATGAGGATCGTTTCGCATGATTGAACAAGATGGATTGCACGCAGGTTCTCCGGCCGCTTGGGTGGAGA
GGCTATTCGGCTATGACTGGGCACAACAGACAATCGGCTGCTCTGATGCCGCCGTGTTCCGGCTGTCAGC
GCAGGGGCGCCCGGTTCTTTTTGTCAAGACCGACCTGTCCGGTGCCCTGAATGAACTGCAGGACGAGGCA
GCGCGGCTATCGTGGCTGGCCACGACGGGCGTTCCTTGCGCAGCTGTGCTCGACGTTGTCACTGAAGCGG
GAAGGGACTGGCTGCTATTGGGCGAAGTGCCGGGGCAGGATCTCCTGTCATCTCACCTTGCTCCTGCCGA
GAAAGTATCCATCATGGCTGATGCAATGCGGCGGCTGCATACGCTTGATCCGGCTACCTGCCCATTCGAC
CACCAAGCGAAACATCGCATCGAGCGAGCACGTACTCGGATGGAAGCCGGTCTTGTCGATCAGGATGATC
TGGACGAAGAGCATCAGGGGCTCGCGCCAGCCGAACTGTTCGCCAGGCTCAAGGCGCGCATGCCCGACGG
CGAGGATCTCGTCGTGACCCATGGCGATGCCTGCTTGCCGAATATCATGGTGGAAAATGGCCGCTTTTCT
GGATTCATCGACTGTGGCCGGCTGGGTGTGGCGGACCGCTATCAGGACATAGCGTTGGCTACCCGTGATA
TTGCTGAAGAGCTTGGCGGCGAATGGGCTGACCGCTTCCTCGTGCTTTACGGTATCGCCGCTCCCGATTC
GCAGCGCATCGCCTTCTATCGCCTTCTTGACGAGTTCTTCTGAGCGGGACTCTGGGGTTCGAAATGACCG
ACCAAGCGACGCCCAACCTGCCATCACGAGATTTCGATTCCACCGCCGCCTTCTATGAAAGGTTGGGCTT
CGGAATCGTTTTCCGGGACGCCGGCTGGATGATCCTCCAGCGCGGGGATCTCATGCTGGAGTTCTTCGCC
CACCCCAACTTGTTTATTGCAGCTTATAATGGTTACAAATAAAGCAATAGCATCACAAATTTCACAAATA
AAGCATTTTTTTCACTGCATTCTAGTTGTGGTTTGTCCAAACTCATCAATGTATCTTATCATGTCTGTAT
ACCGTCGACCTCTAGCTAGAGCTTGGCGTAATCATGGTCATAGCTGTTTCCTGTGTGAAATTGTTATCCG
CTCACAATTCCACACAACATACGAGCCGGAAGCATAAAGTGTAAAGCCTGGGGTGCCTAATGAGTGAGCT
AACTCACATTAATTGCGTTGCGCTCACTGCCCGCTTTCCAGTCGGGAAACCTGTCGTGCCAGCTGCATTA
ATGAATCGGCCAACGCGCGGGGAGAGGCGGTTTGCGTATTGGGCGCTCTTCCGCTTCCTCGCTCACTGAC
TCGCTGCGCTCGGTCGTTCGGCTGCGGCGAGCGGTATCAGCTCACTCAAAGGCGGTAATACGGTTATCCA
CAGAATCAGGGGATAACGCAGGAAAGAACATGTGAGCAAAAGGCCAGCAAAAGGCCAGGAACCGTAAAAA
GGCCGCGTTGCTGGCGTTTTTCCATAGGCTCCGCCCCCCTGACGAGCATCACAAAAATCGACGCTCAAGT
CAGAGGTGGCGAAACCCGACAGGACTATAAAGATACCAGGCGTTTCCCCCTGGAAGCTCCCTCGTGCGCT
CTCCTGTTCCGACCCTGCCGCTTACCGGATACCTGTCCGCCTTTCTCCCTTCGGGAAGCGTGGCGCTTTC
TCATAGCTCACGCTGTAGGTATCTCAGTTCGGTGTAGGTCGTTCGCTCCAAGCTGGGCTGTGTGCACGAA
CCCCCCGTTCAGCCCGACCGCTGCGCCTTATCCGGTAACTATCGTCTTGAGTCCAACCCGGTAAGACACG
ACTTATCGCCACTGGCAGCAGCCACTGGTAACAGGATTAGCAGAGCGAGGTATGTAGGCGGTGCTACAGA
GTTCTTGAAGTGGTGGCCTAACTACGGCTACACTAGAAGAACAGTATTTGGTATCTGCGCTCTGCTGAAG
CCAGTTACCTTCGGAAAAAGAGTTGGTAGCTCTTGATCCGGCAAACAAACCACCGCTGGTAGCGGTGGTT
TTTTTGTTTGCAAGCAGCAGATTACGCGCAGAAAAAAAGGATCTCAAGAAGATCCTTTGATCTTTTCTAC
GGGGTCTGACGCTCAGTGGAACGAAAACTCACGTTAAGGGATTTTGGTCATGAGATTATCAAAAAGGATC
TTCACCTAGATCCTTTTAAATTAAAAATGAAGTTTTAAATCAATCTAAAGTATATATGAGTAAACTTGGT
CTGACAGTTACCAATGCTTAATCAGTGAGGCACCTATCTCAGCGATCTGTCTATTTCGTTCATCCATAGT
TGCCTGACTCCCCGTCGTGTAGATAACTACGATACGGGAGGGCTTACCATCTGGCCCCAGTGCTGCAATG
ATACCGCGAGACCCACGCTCACCGGCTCCAGATTTATCAGCAATAAACCAGCCAGCCGGAAGGGCCGAGC
GCAGAAGTGGTCCTGCAACTTTATCCGCCTCCATCCAGTCTATTAATTGTTGCCGGGAAGCTAGAGTAAG
TAGTTCGCCAGTTAATAGTTTGCGCAACGTTGTTGCCATTGCTACAGGCATCGTGGTGTCACGCTCGTCG
TTTGGTATGGCTTCATTCAGCTCCGGTTCCCAACGATCAAGGCGAGTTACATGATCCCCCATGTTGTGCA
AAAAAGCGGTTAGCTCCTTCGGTCCTCCGATCGTTGTCAGAAGTAAGTTGGCCGCAGTGTTATCACTCAT
GGTTATGGCAGCACTGCATAATTCTCTTACTGTCATGCCATCCGTAAGATGCTTTTCTGTGACTGGTGAG
TACTCAACCAAGTCATTCTGAGAATAGTGTATGCGGCGACCGAGTTGCTCTTGCCCGGCGTCAATACGGG
ATAATACCGCGCCACATAGCAGAACTTTAAAAGTGCTCATCATTGGAAAACGTTCTTCGGGGCGAAAACT
CTCAAGGATCTTACCGCTGTTGAGATCCAGTTCGATGTAACCCACTCGTGCACCCAACTGATCTTCAGCA
TCTTTTACTTTCACCAGCGTTTCTGGGTGAGCAAAAACAGGAAGGCAAAATGCCGCAAAAAAGGGAATAA
GGGCGACACGGAAATGTTGAATACTCATACTCTTCCTTTTTCAATATTATTGAAGCATTTATCAGGGTTA
TTGTCTCATGAGCGGATACATATTTGAATGTATTTAGAAAAATAAACAAATAGGGGTTCCGCGCACATTT
CCCCGAAAAGTGCCACCTGACGTCGACGGATCGGGAGATCTCCCGATCCCCTATGGTGCACTCTCAGTAC
AATCTGCTCTGATGCCGCAT
Features (pLannotate 1.2.2; 23 found; start..end, strand, type, name):
    169..548     +  enhancer       CMV enhancer: human cytomegalovirus immediate early enhancer
    549..752     +  promoter       CMV promoter: human cytomegalovirus (CMV) immediate early promoter
    748..781     +  LTR            5' LTR (truncated) (fragment): truncated 5' long terminal repeat (LTR) from HIV-1
    797..815     +  promoter       T7 promoter: promoter for bacteriophage T7 RNA polymerase
    850..894     +  CDS            c-Myc (fragment): human c-Myc proto-oncogene
    895..2112    +  CDS            c-Myc (fragment): human c-Myc proto-oncogene
   2137..2178    +  CDS            V5 tag: epitope tag from simian virus 5
   2269..2287    -  promoter       SP6 promoter: promoter for bacteriophage SP6 RNA polymerase
   2313..2537    +  polyA_signal   bGH poly(A) signal: bovine growth hormone polyadenylation signal
   2541..2562    +  promoter       SV40 promoter (fragment): SV40 enhancer and early promoter
   2583..3011    +  rep_origin     f1 ori (sequence partly withheld): f1 bacteriophage origin of replication; arrow indicates direction of (+) strand synthesis
   3025..3354    +  promoter       SV40 promoter: SV40 enhancer and early promoter
   3421..4212    +  CDS            neo: KKA2_KLEPN - Also known as kan, nptII. Experimental evidence at protein level: Swiss-Prot protein existence level 1. Resistance to kanamycin, neomycin, paromomycin, ribostamycin, butirosin and gentamicin B. From Klebsiella pneumoniae.
   4236..4394    +  CDS            ble (fragment): BLE_KLEPN - Experimental evidence at protein level: Swiss-Prot protein existence level 1. Binding protein with a strong affinity to the bleomycin family of antibiotics. Binds to CL990; an antimitotic-antibiotic compound. From Klebsiella pneumoniae.
   4389..4510    +  polyA_signal   SV40 poly(A) signal: SV40 polyadenylation signal
   4583..4599    -  protein_bind   lac operator: The lac repressor binds to the lac operator to inhibit transcription in E. coli. This inhibition can be relieved by adding lactose or isopropyl-β-D-thiogalactopyranoside (IPTG). lac repressor encoded by lacI
   4607..4637    -  promoter       lac promoter: promoter for the E. coli lac operon
   4652..4673    -  protein_bind   CAP binding site: CAP binding activates transcription in the presence of cAMP. E. coli catabolite activator protein
   4686..4778    -  CDS            lacI (fragment): lac repressor; lacI; The lac repressor binds to the lac operator to inhibit transcription in E. coli. This inhibition can be relieved by adding lactose or isopropyl-β-D-thiogalactopyranoside (IPTG).
   4961..5549    -  rep_origin     ori: high-copy-number ColE1/pMB1/pBR322/pUC origin of replication
   5720..6580    -  CDS            AmpR: β-lactamase; bla; confers resistance to ampicillin, carbenicillin, and related antibiotics
   6581..6685    -  promoter       AmpR promoter: bla
   6744..14      -  misc_feature   bom (fragment) (across the origin): basis of mobility region from pBR322
