[The description below was written by a language model from this plasmid's Addgene catalogue record and pLannotate feature annotations shown in this document.]
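Description:
pcDNA3.1 His-V5 Myc dMB0 is a mammalian expression plasmid built on the pcDNA3.1 backbone that expresses a deletion mutant of human c-Myc lacking Myc Box 0 (amino acids 16–33 removed). The insert was cloned between BamHI and EcoRI sites, both retained, downstream of the human cytomegalovirus immediate-early enhancer and promoter, and transcripts are terminated by the bovine growth hormone polyadenylation signal. In the feature table the c-Myc coding sequence appears as two directly abutting fragments, which is consistent with the internal deletion. It is followed in the same orientation by a V5 epitope tag, placing V5 at the C-terminus. The catalogue also lists a 6xHis tag. This tag is not annotated in the feature table, although in this type of backbone it normally follows V5. T7 and SP6 phage promoters flank the cloning region and can serve for in vitro transcription or as sequencing primer sites. A short annotated fragment resembling an HIV-1 LTR near the CMV promoter is probably an incidental sequence match.

In E. coli the plasmid replicates from a high-copy ColE1/pUC-type origin and is selected with ampicillin through the β-lactamase gene; an f1 origin is also present. For stable mammalian lines, an SV40 early promoter drives the neomycin phosphotransferase gene, terminated by the SV40 poly(A) signal, which permits G418 selection. The sequenced record is 6,782 nt, slightly shorter than the catalogued total size of 6,804 bp. The associated publication concerns the interaction of MYC with the G9a histone methyltransferase in transcriptional repression and tumorigenesis. This fits the use of the construct to test what Myc Box 0 contributes to MYC function, with the tags allowing detection or pull-down.
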