Addgene plasmid #176050: pcDNA3.1 His-V5 Myc dMB0
Purpose: Expresses Myc Mutant (delta Myc Box0) tagged with His and V5 in Mammalian cells
Depositing lab: Linda Penn. Publication: MYC Interacts with the G9a Histone Methyltransferase to Drive Transcriptional Repression and Tumorigenesis. Tu WB, Shiah YJ, Lourenco C, Mullen PJ, Dingar D, Redel C, Tamachi A, Ba-Alawi W, Aman A, Al-Awar R, Cescon DW, Haibe-Kains B, Arrowsmith CH, Raught B, Boutros PC, Penn LZ. Cancer Cell. 2018 Oct 8;34(4):579-595.e8. doi: 10.1016/j.ccell.2018.09.001. PubMed 30300580.
Backbone
  Vector backbone: pcDNA3.1
  Backbone size w/o insert (bp): 6000
  Total vector size (bp): 6804
  Vector type: Mammalian Expression
  Selectable markers: Neomycin (select with G418)
Growth in bacteria
  Bacterial resistance: Ampicillin, 100 μg/mL
  Growth temperature: 37°C
  Growth strain: DH5alpha
  Copy number: Unknown
Gene/Insert
  Gene/Insert name: Myc (alt name: c-Myc)
  Species: H. sapiens (human)
  Insert size (bp): 1263
  Mutation: deleted amino acids 16-33
  Promoter: CMV
  Tag / fusion protein: V5; 6xHis
  Cloning method: Restriction Enzyme; 5′ cloning site BamHI (not destroyed); 3′ cloning site EcoRI (not destroyed)
  Sequencing primers: 5′ CMV-F; 3′ Myc_pSeq3R
Terms and licenses: Academic/Nonprofit Terms; Industry Terms: Not Available to Industry
How to cite: pcDNA3.1 His-V5 Myc dMB0 was a gift from Linda Penn (Addgene plasmid # 176050 ; http://n2t.net/addgene:176050 ; RRID:Addgene_176050)
